>Addgene plasmid #119898 | pCRII-TOPO GFR alpha 1 | addgene full sequence | sequence record 231788 | Addgene NGS Result
AGCGCCCAATACGCAAACCGCCTCTCCCCGCGCGTTGGCCGATTCATTAATGCAGCTGGCACGACAGGTT
TCCCGACTGGAAAGCGGGCAGTGAGCGCAACGCAATTAATGTGAGTTAGCTCACTCATTAGGCACCCCAG
GCTTTACACTTTATGCTTCCGGCTCGTATGTTGTGTGGAATTGTGAGCGGATAACAATTTCACACAGGAA
ACAGCTATGACCATGATTACGCCAAGCTATTTAGGTGACACTATAGAATACTCAAGCTATGCATCAAGCT
TGGTACCGAGCTCGGATCCACTAGTAACGGCCGCCAGTGTGCTGGAATTCGCCCTTCTACGATGTTTCTG
CCAATGATACAGACAACAGGGCAGCCAGAGCGGTGAACACCATCACCGGCAGTGAGCTCAGACCGCAGCT
GGGAGGAGCAGCCATTGATTTTGTGGTTATGTGGCTGGAGGCACCAGCGAGACCATCCTTTCCGTAATCA
TTATCAGAAAGACAGAGATGTATACTGCCCGATACATTGGATTTCAGCTTCTGTGCCTGCAAATTAGCAC
ACGGTGGTAAAACGTGTGTGGGAATCTCATTCTCAGAGCCTGCTGGCCCTAGAGGCTTGTTCTTGATCCG
GAAGGCAGTGGTAGTCGTGGCAGTGGTGGTCTGGACTGGGGGGGCTGGCTGCCACATGGTCACATCCGAG
CCATTGCCAAAGGCTTGAATTGCATTTTTGAGACACGTATTGTCCTTAAAAAAATTCAGAAACTTCAGGC
AATCTTCCAGGTCATTGCCACTGTTGCTGCAATCGCACCACGGCGCCACACTGAGGCTGCTGGAGTCTAT
GTAGTTAGGAGTCATGACTGTGCCAATCAGTCCCGAGTAGGCCAGGAGGCAGTCTGCGTAGTTCTCCTTA
AGACAGTTGCTGACAGACCTTGACTCTGGCTGGCAGTTGGTAAAAAAATCTGCAAGGCGAGATCTGCAGA
TGTAATTTGTCTTGCAGGAGTCTTGCAGATTCAGGCAGTTGGGCCTCTCTCGTTCTTCATAGGAGCACAC
AGGGACGATAGTCTGTCGCCGCCTCTCGGTGCAGGCGACGTCCCGGCAGGAGCAGAAGAGCATCCCGTAG
CTGTGCTTGGCTGGAACTTTGTCGAAGAACTGCCTGAGGGCTTTGTGGCACTTGCGGCGGTTGCAGACTT
CATTGGACATGCTGGTGGTACAGGGGGTGATGTAGGCGGACCTGTACTTCTTGCAGGTGTCATCCAGGTT
GCAGGCCTTGGCTGCATCGAGGCAGTTGTTCCCTTTGGAAATGTGTTCCACTGATATGAACGGGACTGCC
CGGAATATATCTGACAGCCTGCTGTTAACCGGCTCATATGGGGAATCTTCCAGTAGGTCACTTCCCTGCA
GGCTCTGGTACATGCTCCAGTAGATACGCAGACAATTCTTCTCTTTCTTCATGCCCCGCTTGCAGCGGCA
GTTGTAGAGAGACTTCTGCTTCAAGGCCTCCATAGCGCTGCGGCACTCATCCTTGGCCTCGAGGCCGGAT
GTCAGGCTGAAGTTGGTTTCCTTGCCCGCCACGCACTGCCTCAGTGTGCGGTACTTGGTGCTGCAGCTCT
GTTCCTTCAGGCACTGATCACTGGCTTTCACACAGTCCAGGCGGTCCCCACCACTCACCTCGGCCGACAT
CAGCAAATCCAGGAGTGGCAGCACGAAGTACAGAGTGGCTAGGAACATGGTAAGGGCGAATTCTGCAGAT
ATCCATCACACTGGCGGCCGCTCGAGCATGCATCTAGAGGGCCCAATTCGCCCTATAGTGAGTCGTATTA
CAATTCACTGGCCGTCGTTTTACAACGTCGTGACTGGGAAAACCCTGGCGTTACCCAACTTAATCGCCTT
GCAGCACATCCCCCTTTCGCCAGCTGGCGTAATAGCGAAGAGGCCCGCACCGATCGCCCTTCCCAACAGT
TGCGCAGCCTGAATGGCGAATGG
[124 nt withheld, positions 1984-2107]
C
[91 nt withheld, positions 2109-2199]
A
[49 nt withheld, positions 2201-2249]
CCTTTGACGTTGGAGTCCACGTTCTTT
[37 nt withheld, positions 2277-2313]
ACCCTATCTCGGTCTATTCTTTTGATTTATAAGGGATTTTGCCGATTTCGGCCTATTGGTTAAAAAATGA
GCTGATTTAACAAAAATTTAACGCGAATTTTAACAAAATTCAGGGCGCAAGGGCTGCTAAAGGAAGCGGA
ACACGTAGAAAGCCAGTCCGCAGAAACGGTGCTGACCCCGGATGAATGTCAGCTACTGGGCTATCTGGAC
AAGGGAAAACGCAAGCGCAAAGAGAAAGCAGGTAGCTTGCAGTGGGCTTACATGGCGATAGCTAGACTGG
GCGGTTTTATGGACAGCAAGCGAACCGGAATTGCCAGCTGGGGCGCCCTCTGGTAAGGTTGGGAAGCCCT
GCAAAGTAAACTGGATGGCTTTCTTGCCGCCAAGGATCTGATGGCGCAGGGGATCAAGATCTGATCAAGA
GACAGGATGAGGATCGTTTCGCATGATTGAACAAGATGGATTGCACGCAGGTTCTCCGGCCGCTTGGGTG
GAGAGGCTATTCGGCTATGACTGGGCACAACAGACAATCGGCTGCTCTGATGCCGCCGTGTTCCGGCTGT
CAGCGCAGGGGCGCCCGGTTCTTTTTGTCAAGACCGACCTGTCCGGTGCCCTGAATGAACTGCAGGACGA
GGCAGCGCGGCTATCGTGGCTGGCCACGACGGGCGTTCCTTGCGCAGCTGTGCTCGACGTTGTCACTGAA
GCGGGAAGGGACTGGCTGCTATTGGGCGAAGTGCCGGGGCAGGATCTCCTGTCATCCCACCTTGCTCCTG
CCGAGAAAGTATCCATCATGGCTGATGCAATGCGGCGGCTGCATACGCTTGATCCGGCTACCTGCCCATT
CGACCACCAAGCGAAACATCGCATCGAGCGAGCACGTACTCGGATGGAAGCCGGTCTTGTCGATCAGGAT
GATCTGGACGAAGAGCATCAGGGGCTCGCGCCAGCCGAACTGTTCGCCAGGCTCAAGGCGCGCATGCCCG
ACGGCGAGGATCTCGTCGTGACCCATGGCGATGCCTGCTTGCCGAATATCATGGTGGAAAATGGCCGCTT
TTCTGGATTCATCGACTGTGGCCGGCTGGGTGTGGCGGACCGCTATCAGGACATAGCGTTGGCTACCCGT
GATATTGCTGAAGAGCTTGGCGGCGAATGGGCTGACCGCTTCCTCGTGCTTTACGGTATCGCCGCTCCCG
ATTCGCAGCGCATCGCCTTCTATCGCCTTCTTGACGAGTTCTTCTGAATTGAAAAAGGAAGAGTATGAGT
ATTCAACATTTCCGTGTCGCCCTTATTCCCTTTTTTGCGGCATTTTGCCTTCCTGTTTTTGCTCACCCAG
AAACGCTGGTGAAAGTAAAAGATGCTGAAGATCAGTTGGGTGCACGAGTGGGTTACATCGAACTGGATCT
CAACAGCGGTAAGATCCTTGAGAGTTTTCGCCCCGAAGAACGTTTTCCAATGATGAGCACTTTTAAAGTT
CTGCTATGTGGCGCGGTATTATCCCGTATTGACGCCGGGCAAGAGCAACTCGGTCGCCGCATACACTATT
CTCAGAATGACTTGGTTGAGTACTCACCAGTCACAGAAAAGCATCTTACGGATGGCATGACAGTAAGAGA
ATTATGCAGTGCTGCCATAACCATGAGTGATAACACTGCGGCCAACTTACTTCTGACAACGATCGGAGGA
CCGAAGGAGCTAACCGCTTTTTTGCACAACATGGGGGATCATGTAACTCGCCTTGATCGTTGGGAACCGG
AGCTGAATGAAGCCATACCAAACGACGAGCGTGACACCACGATGCCTGTAGCAATGGCAACAACGTTGCG
CAAACTATTAACTGGCGAACTACTTACTCTAGCTTCCCGGCAACAATTAATAGACTGGATGGAGGCGGAT
AAAGTTGCAGGACCACTTCTGCGCTCGGCCCTTCCGGCTGGCTGGTTTATTGCTGATAAATCTGGAGCCG
GTGAGCGTGGGTCTCGCGGTATCATTGCAGCACTGGGGCCAGATGGTAAGCCCTCCCGTATCGTAGTTAT
CTACACGACGGGGAGTCAGGCAACTATGGATGAACGAAATAGACAGATCGCTGAGATAGGTGCCTCACTG
ATTAAGCATTGGTAACTGTCAGACCAAGTTTACTCATATATACTTTAGATTGATTTAAAACTTCATTTTT
AATTTAAAAGGATCTAGGTGAAGATCCTTTTTGATAATCTCATGACCAAAATCCCTTAACGTGAGTTTTC
GTTCCACTGAGCGTCAGACCCCGTAGAAAAGATCAAAGGATCTTCTTGAGATCCTTTTTTTCTGCGCGTA
ATCTGCTGCTTGCAAACAAAAAAACCACCGCTACCAGCGGTGGTTTGTTTGCCGGATCAAGAGCTACCAA
CTCTTTTTCCGAAGGTAACTGGCTTCAGCAGAGCGCAGATACCAAATACTGTTCTTCTAGTGTAGCCGTA
GTTAGGCCACCACTTCAAGAACTCTGTAGCACCGCCTACATACCTCGCTCTGCTAATCCTGTTACCAGTG
GCTGCTGCCAGTGGCGATAAGTCGTGTCTTACCGGGTTGGACTCAAGACGATAGTTACCGGATAAGGCGC
AGCGGTCGGGCTGAACGGGGGGTTCGTGCACACAGCCCAGCTTGGAGCGAACGACCTACACCGAACTGAG
ATACCTACAGCGTGAGCTATGAGAAAGCGCCACGCTTCCCGAAGGGAGAAAGGCGGACAGGTATCCGGTA
AGCGGCAGGGTCGGAACAGGAGAGCGCACGAGGGAGCTTCCAGGGGGAAACGCCTGGTATCTTTATAGTC
CTGTCGGGTTTCGCCACCTCTGACTTGAGCGTCGATTTTTGTGATGCTCGTCAGGGGGGCGGAGCCTATG
GAAAAACGCCAGCAACGCGGCCTTTTTACGGTTCCTGGCCTTTTGCTGGCCTTTTGCTCACATGTTCTTT
CCTGCGTTATCCCCTGATTCTGTGGATAACCGTATTACCGCCTTTGAGTGAGCTGATACCGCTCGCCGCA
GCCGAACGACCGAGCGCAGCGAGTCAGTGAGCGAGGAAGCGGAAG
Features (pLannotate 1.2.2; 14 found; start..end, strand, type, name):
      2..94      +  CDS            lacI (fragment): lac repressor; lacI; The lac repressor binds to the lac operator to inhibit transcription in E. coli. This inhibition can be relieved by adding lactose or isopropyl-β-D-thiogalactopyranoside (IPTG).
    107..128     +  protein_bind   CAP binding site: CAP binding activates transcription in the presence of cAMP. E. coli catabolite activator protein
    143..173     +  promoter       lac promoter: promoter for the E. coli lac operon
    181..197     +  protein_bind   lac operator: The lac repressor binds to the lac operator to inhibit transcription in E. coli. This inhibition can be relieved by adding lactose or isopropyl-β-D-thiogalactopyranoside (IPTG). lac repressor encoded by lacI
    239..257     +  promoter       SP6 promoter: promoter for bacteriophage SP6 RNA polymerase
    340..1728    -  CDS            Gfra1: GFRA1_MOUSE - Also known as Gdnfra, Trnr1. Experimental evidence at protein level: Swiss-Prot protein existence level 1. Receptor for GDNF. Mediates the GDNF-induced autophosphorylation and activation of the RET receptor (By similarity). From Mus musculus (Mouse).
   1802..1820    -  promoter       T7 promoter: promoter for bacteriophage T7 RNA polymerase
   1823..1980    +  CDS            lacZα (fragment): LacZα fragment of β-galactosidase; lacZ fragment
   1984..2412    +  rep_origin     f1 ori (sequence partly withheld): f1 bacteriophage origin of replication; arrow indicates direction of (+) strand synthesis
   2425..2724    +  CDS            tnpA (fragment): TN5P_ECOLX - Also known as tnp. Experimental evidence at protein level: Swiss-Prot protein existence level 1. Mediates transposition of transposon Tn5 by a 'cut and paste' mechanism. First, the monomeric transposase binds the 19 bp inverted DNA repeats flanking the transposon. Then, dimerization of the DNA- bound transposase creates a synaptic DNA complex. After nicking of the first DNA strand, excision of the transposon proceeds through a series of intermediates. The transposase then mediates the insertion of the transposon at a new site by strand transfer. The activity of the wild- type tran
   2756..3547    +  CDS            neo: KKA2_KLEPN - Also known as kan, nptII. Experimental evidence at protein level: Swiss-Prot protein existence level 1. Resistance to kanamycin, neomycin, paromomycin, ribostamycin, butirosin and gentamicin B. From Klebsiella pneumoniae.
   3551..3567    +  promoter       AmpR promoter (fragment): bla
   3568..4428    +  CDS            AmpR: β-lactamase; bla; confers resistance to ampicillin, carbenicillin, and related antibiotics
   4599..5187    +  rep_origin     ori: high-copy-number ColE1/pMB1/pBR322/pUC origin of replication
