[The description below was written by a language model from this plasmid's Addgene catalogue record and pLannotate feature annotations shown in this document.]
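Description:
pCRII-TOPO GFR alpha 1 is a bacterial cloning plasmid of about 5.4 kb that serves as a template for making an in situ hybridization riboprobe against mouse Gfra1. This gene encodes GDNF family receptor alpha-1, the GDNF-binding co-receptor that mediates activation of the RET receptor. The backbone is Invitrogen's pCRII-TOPO, a high-copy vector with a ColE1/pUC-type origin for propagation in E. coli. It also has an f1 phage origin, which allows single-stranded DNA production. The record lists ampicillin as the selection, conferred by the β-lactamase gene. The sequence also contains the backbone's neo (kanamycin/neomycin phosphotransferase) gene, preceded by a remnant of Tn5 sequence. The lac promoter, operator and CAP site, together with a lacZα fragment, are the leftovers of the vector's blue/white screening cassette, which the insert interrupts.

The payload is a roughly 1.4 kb Gfra1 coding sequence sitting between opposing SP6 and T7 bacteriophage promoters. There is no eukaryotic promoter, so the plasmid is meant for in vitro transcription rather than protein expression. The coding sequence is annotated on the minus strand and the SP6 promoter on the plus strand, so SP6 polymerase reads against the gene and produces antisense RNA. This matches the depositor's note that SP6 is used to transcribe an antisense probe of about 1.5 kb. T7 reads in the same direction as the coding sequence and would therefore give the sense strand, which is commonly used as a negative control, although the record does not mention this use. The cloning method is recorded as unknown. The plasmid is used to detect Gfra1 mRNA in mouse tissue, and the associated publication concerns Ret signaling in developing mechanoreceptor neurons.
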