Addgene plasmid #119898: pCRII-TOPO GFR alpha 1
Purpose: Mouse GFR alpha 1 In situ hybridization probe
Depositing lab: David Ginty & Wenqin Luo. Depositing organization: Johns Hopkins University and School of Medicine. Publication: Molecular identification of rapidly adapting mechanoreceptors and their developmental dependence on ret signaling. Luo W, Enomoto H, Rice FL, Milbrandt J, Ginty DD. Neuron. 2009 Dec 24;64(6):841-56. doi: 10.1016/j.neuron.2009.11.003. PubMed 20064391.
Backbone
  Vector backbone: pCRII-TOPO
  Backbone manufacturer: Invitrogen
  Vector type: in situ hybridization probe
Growth in bacteria
  Bacterial resistance: Ampicillin, 100 μg/mL
  Growth temperature: 37°C
  Growth strain: DH5alpha
  Copy number: High Copy
Gene/Insert
  Gene/Insert name: GDNF family receptor alpha-1 precursor (alt name: Gfra1)
  Species: M. musculus (mouse)
  Entrez Gene: Gfra1 (a.k.a. GFRalpha-1)
  Cloning method: Unknown
  Sequencing primers: 5′ T7; 3′ SP6
Terms and licenses: Academic/Nonprofit Terms; Industry Terms: Not Available to Industry
Depositor comments: This plasmid can be used to generate an in situ hybridization antisense probe for mouse Gfr-alpha1, using SP6 to transcribe the ~1.5kb probe.
How to cite: pCRII-TOPO GFR alpha 1 was a gift from David Ginty & Wenqin Luo (Addgene plasmid # 119898 ; http://n2t.net/addgene:119898 ; RRID:Addgene_119898)
